>Addgene plasmid #186398 | pDEST-pSP172BSSPE-Swa1::venus-RfA | addgene full sequence | sequence record 373600 | Addgene NGS Result
GCAGCTGAAGCTTGCATGCCTGCAGGTCGACTCTAGAGGATCCATTTAAATAGGCAGAAAAAATGGTGAG
CAAGGGCGAGGAGCTGTTCACCGGGGTGGTGCCCATCCTGGTCGAGCTGGACGGCGACGTAAACGGCCAC
AAGTTCAGCGTGTCCGGCGAGGGCGAGGGCGATGCCACCTACGGCAAGCTGACCCTGAAGCTGATCTGCA
CCACCGGCAAGCTGCCCGTGCCCTGGCCCACCCTCGTGACCACCCTGGGCTACGGCCTGCAGTGCTTCGC
CCGCTACCCCGACCACATGAAGCAGCACGACTTCTTCAAGTCCGCCATGCCCGAAGGCTACGTCCAGGAG
CGCACCATCTTCTTCAAGGACGACGGCAACTACAAGACCCGCGCCGAGGTGAAGTTCGAGGGCGACACCC
TGGTGAACCGCATCGAGCTGAAGGGCATCGACTTCAAGGAGGACGGCAACATCCTGGGGCACAAGCTGGA
GTACAACTACAACAGCCACAACGTCTATATCACCGCCGACAAGCAGAAGAACGGCATCAAGGCCAACTTC
AAGATCCGCCACAACATCGAGGACGGCGGCGTGCAGCTCGCCGACCACTACCAGCAGAACACCCCCATCG
GCGACGGCCCCGTGCTGCTGCCCGACAACCACTACCTGAGCTACCAGTCCGCCCTGAGCAAAGACCCCAA
CGAGAAGCGCGATCACATGGTCCTGCTGGAGTTCGTGACCGCCGCCGGGATCACTCTCGGCATGGACGAG
CTGTACAAGCCTTTGTTTATCACAAGTTTGTACAAAAAAGCTGAACGAGAAACGTAAAATGATATAAATA
TCAATATATTAAATTAGATTTTGCATAAAAAACAGACTACATAATACTGTAAAACACAACATATCCAGTC
ACTATGGCGGCCGCATTAGGCACCCCAGGCTTTACACTTTATGCTTCCGGCTCGTATAATGTGTGGATTT
TGAGTTAGGATCCGTCGAGATTTTCAGGAGCTAAGGAAGCTAAAATGGAGAAAAAAATCACTGGATATAC
CACCGTTGATATATCCCAATGGCATCGTAAAGAACATTTTGAGGCATTTCAGTCAGTTGCTCAATGTACC
TATAACCAGACCGTTCAGCTGGATATTACGGCCTTTTTAAAGACCGTAAAGAAAAATAAGCACAAGTTTT
ATCCGGCCTTTATTCACATTCTTGCCCGCCTGATGAATGCTCATCCGGAATTCCGTATGGCAATGAAAGA
CGGTGAGCTGGTGATATGGGATAGTGTTCACCCTTGTTACACCGTTTTCCATGAGCAAACTGAAACGTTT
TCATCGCTCTGGAGTGAATACCACGACGATTTCCGGCAGTTTCTACACATATATTCGCAAGATGTGGCGT
GTTACGGTGAAAACCTGGCCTATTTCCCTAAAGGGTTTATTGAGAATATGTTTTTCGTCTCAGCCAATCC
CTGGGTGAGTTTCACCAGTTTTGATTTAAACGTGGCCAATATGGACAACTTCTTCGCCCCCGTTTTCACC
ATGGGCAAATATTATACGCAAGGCGACAAGGTGCTGATGCCGCTGGCGATTCAGGTTCATCATGCCGTTT
GTGATGGCTTCCATGTCGGCAGAATGCTTAATGAATTACAACAGTACTGCGATGAGTGGCAGGGCGGGGC
GTAAACGCGTGGATCCGGCTTACTAAAAGCCAGATAACAGTATGCGTATTTGCGCGCTGATTTTTGCGGT
ATAAGAATATATACTGATATGTATACCCGAAGTATGTCAAAAAGAGGTATGCTATGAAGCAGCGTATTAC
AGTGACAGTTGACAGCGACAGCTATCAGTTGCTCAAGGCATATATGATGTCAATATCTCCGGTCTGGTAA
GCACAACCATGCAGAATGAAGCCCGTCGTCTGCGTGCCGAACGCTGGAAAGCGGAAAATCAGGAAGGGAT
GGCTGAGGTCGCCCGGTTTATTGAAATGAACGGCTCTTTTGCTGACGAGAACAGGGGCTGGTGAAATGCA
GTTTAAGGTTTACACCTATAAAAGAGAGAGCCGTTATCGTCTGTTTGTGGATGTACAGAGTGATATTATT
GACACGCCCGGGCGACGGATGGTGATCCCCCTGGCCAGTGCACGTCTGCTGTCAGATAAAGTCTCCCGTG
AACTTTACCCGGTGGTGCATATCGGGGATGAAAGCTGGCGCATGATGACCACCGATATGGCCAGTGTGCC
GGTCTCCGTTATCGGGGAAGAAGTGGCTGATCTCAGCCACCGCGAAAATGACATCAAAAACGCCATTAAC
CTGATGTTCTGGGGAATATAAATGTCAGGCTCCCTTATACACAGCCAGTCTGCAGGTCGACCATAGTGAC
TGGATATGTTGTGTTTTACAGTATTATGTAGTCTGTTTTTTATGCAAAATCTAATTTAATATATTGATAT
TTATATCATTTTACGTTTCTCGTTCAGCTTTCTTGTACAAAGTGGTGATAAACTTAGATATCGGAATTCC
AGCTGAGCGCCGGTCGCTACCATTACCAGTTGGTCTGGTGTCAAAAATAATAATAACCGGGCAGGCCATG
TCTGCCCGTATTTCGCGTAAGGAAATCCATTATGTACTATTTAAAAAACACAAACTTTTGGATGTTCGGT
TTATTCTTTTTCTTTTACTTTTTTATCATGGGAGCCTACTTCCCGTTTTTCCCGATTTGGCTACATGACA
TCAACCATATCAGCAAAAGTGATACGGGTATTATTTTTGCCGCTATTTCTCTGTTCTCGCTATTATTCCA
ACCGCTGTTTGGTCTGCTTTCTGACAAACTCGGAACTTGTTTATTGCAGCTTATAATGGTTACAAATAAA
GCAATAGCATCACAAATTTCACAAATAAAGCATTTTTTTCACTGCATTCTAGTTGTGGTTTGTCCAAACT
CATCAATGTATCTTATCATGTCTGGATCGACAAAGTCAAAGCGGCCATCAGATCTGCCGGTCTCCCTATA
GTGAGTCGTATTAATTTCGATAAGCCAGGTTAACCTGCATTAATGAATCGGCCAACGCGCGGGGAGAGGC
GGTTTGCGTATTGGGCGCTCTTCCGCTTCCTCGCTCACTGACTCGCTGCGCTCGGTCGTTCGGCTGCGGC
GAGCGGTATCAGCTCACTCAAAGGCGGTAATACGGTTATCCACAGAATCAGGGGATAACGCAGGAAAGAA
CATGTGAGCAAAAGGCCAGCAAAAGGCCAGGAACCGTAAAAAGGCCGCGTTGCTGGCGTTTTTCCATAGG
CTCCGCCCCCCTGACGAGCATCACAAAAATCGACGCTCAAGTCAGAGGTGGCGAAACCCGACAGGACTAT
AAAGATACCAGGCGTTTCCCCCTGGAAGCTCCCTCGTGCGCTCTCCTGTTCCGACCCTGCCGCTTACCGG
ATACCTGTCCGCCTTTCTCCCTTCGGGAAGCGTGGCGCTTTCTCATAGCTCACGCTGTAGGTATCTCAGT
TCGGTGTAGGTCGTTCGCTCCAAGCTGGGCTGTGTGCACGAACCCCCCGTTCAGCCCGACCGCTGCGCCT
TATCCGGTAACTATCGTCTTGAGTCCAACCCGGTAAGACACGACTTATCGCCACTGGCAGCAGCCACTGG
TAACAGGATTAGCAGAGCGAGGTATGTAGGCGGTGCTACAGAGTTCTTGAAGTGGTGGCCTAACTACGGC
TACACTAGAAGAACAGTATTTGGTATCTGCGCTCTGCTGAAGCCAGTTACCTTCGGAAAAAGAGTTGGTA
GCTCTTGATCCGGCAAACAAACCACCGCTGGTAGCGGTGGTTTTTTTGTTTGCAAGCAGCAGATTACGCG
CAGAAAAAAAGGATCTCAAGAAGATCCTTTGATCTTTTCTACGGGGTCTGACGCTCAGTGGAACGAAAAC
TCACGTTAAGGGATTTTGGTCATGAGATTATCAAAAAGGATCTTCACCTAGATCCTTTTAAATTAAAAAT
GAAGTTTTAAATCAATCTAAAGTATATATGAGTAAACTTGGTCTGACAGTTACCAATGCTTAATCAGTGA
GGCACCTATCTCAGCGATCTGTCTATTTCGTTCATCCATAGTTGCCTGACTCCCCGTCGTGTAGATAACT
ACGATACGGGAGGGCTTACCATCTGGCCCCAGTGCTGCAATGATACCGCGAGACCCACGCTCACCGGCTC
CAGATTTATCAGCAATAAACCAGCCAGCCGGAAGGGCCGAGCGCAGAAGTGGTCCTGCAACTTTATCCGC
CTCCATCCAGTCTATTAATTGTTGCCGGGAAGCTAGAGTAAGTAGTTCGCCAGTTAATAGTTTGCGCAAC
GTTGTTGCCATTGCTACAGGCATCGTGGTGTCACGCTCGTCGTTTGGTATGGCTTCATTCAGCTCCGGTT
CCCAACGATCAAGGCGAGTTACATGATCCCCCATGTTGTGCAAAAAAGCGGTTAGCTCCTTCGGTCCTCC
GATCGTTGTCAGAAGTAAGTTGGCCGCAGTGTTATCACTCATGGTTATGGCAGCACTGCATAATTCTCTT
ACTGTCATGCCATCCGTAAGATGCTTTTCTGTGACTGGTGAGTACTCAACCAAGTCATTCTGAGAATAGT
GTATGCGGCGACCGAGTTGCTCTTGCCCGGCGTCAATACGGGATAATACCGCGCCACATAGCAGAACTTT
AAAAGTGCTCATCATTGGAAAACGTTCTTCGGGGCGAAAACTCTCAAGGATCTTACCGCTGTTGAGATCC
AGTTCGATGTAACCCACTCGTGCACCCAACTGATCTTCAGCATCTTTTACTTTCACCAGCGTTTCTGGGT
GAGCAAAAACAGGAAGGCAAAATGCCGCAAAAAAGGGAATAAGGGCGACACGGAAATGTTGAATACTCAT
ACTCTTCCTTTTTCAATATTATTGAAGCATTTATCAGGGTTATTGTCTCATGAGCGGATACATATTTGAA
TGTATTTAGAAAAATAAACAAATAGGGGTTCCGCGCACATTTCCCCGAAAAGTGCCACCTGACGTCTAAG
AAACCATTATTATCATGACATTAACCTATAAAAATAGGCGTATCACGAGGCCCTTTCGTCTCGCGCGTTT
CGGTGATGACGGTGAAAACCTCTGACACATGCAGCTCCCGGAGACGGTCACAGCTTGTCTGTAAGCGGAT
GCCGGGAGCAGACAAGCCCGTCAGGGCGCGTCAGCGGGTGTTGGCGGGTGTCGGGGCTGGCTTAACTATG
CGGCATCAGAGCAGATTGTACTGAGAGTGCACCATATGGACATATTGTCGTTAGAACGCGGCTACAATTA
ATACATAACCTTATGTATCATACACATACGATTTAGGTGACACTATAGAACTCGA
Features (pLannotate 1.2.2; 19 found; start..end, strand, type, name):
      8..43      -  misc_feature   MCS (fragment): pUC18/19 multiple cloning site
     63..779     +  CDS            Venus: Venus is a basic (constitutively fluorescent) yellow fluorescent protein published in 2002, derived from Aequorea victoria. It is reported to be a rapidly-maturing weak dimer with moderate acid sensitivity.
    792..916     +  protein_bind   attR1: mutant version of attR; recombination site for the Gateway® LR reaction LR Clonase™
    941..971     +  promoter       lac UV5 promoter: E. coli lac promoter with an "up" mutation
    995..1024    +  promoter       cat promoter (fragment): promoter of the E. coli cat gene encoding chloramphenicol acetyltransferase
   1025..1684    +  CDS            CmR: chloramphenicol acetyltransferase; cat; confers resistance to chloramphenicol
   1863..2021    +  CDS            ccdA (fragment): CCDA_ECO57 - Also known as H, letA. Experimental evidence at protein level: Swiss-Prot protein existence level 1. Antitoxin component of a type II toxin-antitoxin (TA) system which inhibits the post-segregational killing (PSK) of plasmid-free cells, also referred to as a plasmid addiction system. Binds to and blocks the activity of CcdB; will also remove bound CcdB protein from the CcdB-GyrA complex by forming a CcdA-CcdB complex, a process termed rejuvenation. Functions as a transcriptional corepressor for the ccdAB operon, repression also requires CcdB (By similarity). From Escherichia coli
   2026..2328    +  CDS            ccdB: CCDB_ECOLI - Also known as G, letB, letD. Experimental evidence at protein level: Swiss-Prot protein existence level 1. Toxic component of a type II toxin-antitoxin (TA) system, functioning in plasmid maintainence. Responsible for the post- segregational killing (PSK) of plasmid-free cells, also referred to as a plasmid addiction system. Half-life of over 2 hours. Cell killing by CcdB is accompanied by filamentation, defects in chromosome and plasmid segregation, defects in cell division, formation of anucleate cells, decreased DNA synthesis and plasmid loss. Interferes with the activity of DN
   2372..2496    -  protein_bind   attR2: mutant version of attR; recombination site for the Gateway® LR reaction LR Clonase™
   2622..2834    +  CDS            lacY (fragment): LACY_ECOLI - Experimental evidence at protein level: Swiss-Prot protein existence level 1. Responsible for transport of beta-galactosides into the cell, with the concomitant import of a proton (symport system). Can transport lactose, melibiose, lactulose or the analog methyl-1-thio-beta,D- galactopyranoside (TMG), but not sucrose or fructose (PubMed:1848449, PubMed:18177889, PubMed:22106930). The substrate specificity is directed toward the galactopyranosyl moiety of the substrate (PubMed:22106930). From Escherichia coli (strain K12).
   2834..2968    +  polyA_signal   SV40 poly(A) signal: SV40 polyadenylation signal
   3005..3023    -  promoter       T7 promoter: promoter for bacteriophage T7 RNA polymerase
   3045..3098    -  CDS            lacI (fragment): lac repressor; lacI; The lac repressor binds to the lac operator to inhibit transcription in E. coli. This inhibition can be relieved by adding lactose or isopropyl-β-D-thiogalactopyranoside (IPTG).
   3281..3869    -  rep_origin     ori: high-copy-number ColE1/pMB1/pBR322/pUC origin of replication
   4040..4900    -  CDS            AmpR: β-lactamase; bla; confers resistance to ampicillin, carbenicillin, and related antibiotics
   4901..5005    -  promoter       AmpR promoter: bla
   5100..5135    +  CDS            rop (fragment): Rop protein, which maintains plasmids at low copy number; rop
   5237..5288    +  misc_feature   bom (fragment): basis of mobility region from pBR322
   5351..5369    +  promoter       SP6 promoter: promoter for bacteriophage SP6 RNA polymerase
