[The description below was written by a language model from this plasmid's Addgene catalogue record and pLannotate feature annotations shown in this document.]
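Description:
pDEST-pSP172BSSPE-Swa1::venus-RfA is an empty Gateway destination vector designed for transgenesis of ascidian embryos by electroporation. It derives from pDEST-pSP172BSSPE-Swa1::RfA, modified by inserting a Venus coding sequence at a StuI site so that the yellow fluorescent protein lies immediately upstream of the Gateway cassette. The plasmid is about 5.4 kb, replicates in E. coli at high copy from a ColE1/pUC-type origin, and carries ampicillin resistance (bla with its own promoter) on the backbone. Small annotated fragments of rop, bom, lacI and lacY appear to be backbone remnants, and SP6 and T7 promoters flank the cloning region.

The functional core is the reading frame A (RfA) cassette: attR1 and attR2 sites bracketing a chloramphenicol acetyltransferase gene and the ccdB toxin gene (with a partial ccdA). Because ccdB poisons standard strains, the unrecombined vector is maintained in a ccdB-tolerant strain under chloramphenicol and ampicillin. In an LR reaction, a gene of interest from an entry clone replaces the CmR–ccdB segment, which counter-selects against unrecombined plasmid and places the gene in frame behind Venus to give an N-terminally tagged fusion protein. An SV40 polyadenylation signal downstream of attR2 terminates the transcript.

The vector carries no driver for expression in the embryo. According to the record, a regulatory sequence of the user's choice is cloned into the SwaI restriction site; this site is not annotated in the feature table, but it presumably lies upstream of Venus. This modular design lets users combine any cis-regulatory region with any Gateway-cloned coding sequence, for example to drive tissue-specific expression and follow the localisation of fluorescent fusion proteins in Ciona and related ascidian embryos.
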