Addgene plasmid #186398: pDEST-pSP172BSSPE-Swa1::venus-RfA
Purpose: (Empty Backbone) Destination vector for ascidian transgenesis by electroporation of a Gateway-cloned fusion of N-ter Venus and a gene of interest under control of a reg. sequence in the Swa1 restriction site.
Depositing lab: Patrick Lemaire. Depositing organization: CNRS UMR 5237, Centre de Recherche en Biologie cellulaire de Montpellier. Publication: A multicassette Gateway vector set for high throughput and comparative analyses in ciona and vertebrate embryos. Roure A, Rothbacher U, Robin F, Kalmar E, Ferone G, Lamy C, Missero C, Mueller F, Lemaire P. PLoS One. 2007. 2(9):e916. 10.1371/journal.pone.0000916 PubMed 17878951.
Backbone
  Vector backbone: pDEST-pSP172BSSPE-Swa1::RfA
  Backbone manufacturer: PMID: 17878951
  Backbone size (bp): 5375
  Vector type: Gateway destination vector
  Selectable markers: ccdB gene
Growth in bacteria
  Bacterial resistance: Chloramphenicol and Ampicillin, 25 & 100 μg/mL
  Growth temperature: 37°C
  Growth strain: ccdB Survival
  Copy number: High Copy
Gene/Insert
  Gene/Insert name: None
Terms and licenses: Academic/Nonprofit Terms; Industry Terms: Not Available to Industry
Depositor comments: Gateway destination vector for electroporation experiments. Backbone was modified by insertion of N terminal Venus tag at Stu I restriction site
How to cite: pDEST-pSP172BSSPE-Swa1::venus-RfA was a gift from Patrick Lemaire (Addgene plasmid # 186398 ; http://n2t.net/addgene:186398 ; RRID:Addgene_186398)
